Addgene plasmid #86747: myc-Atg14
Purpose: N-terminal myc-tagged protein expression in mammalian cells
Depositing lab: Do-Hyung Kim. Depositing organization: University of Minnesota. Publication: The ULK1 complex mediates MTORC1 signaling to the autophagy initiation machinery via binding and phosphorylating ATG14. Park JM, Jung CH, Seo M, Otto NM, Grunwald D, Kim KH, Moriarity B, Kim YM, Starker C, Nho RS, Voytas D, Kim DH. Autophagy. 2016;12(3):547-64. doi: 10.1080/15548627.2016.1140293. PubMed 27046250.
Backbone
  Vector backbone: pRK5
  Vector type: Mammalian Expression
Growth in bacteria
  Bacterial resistance: Ampicillin, 100 μg/mL
  Growth temperature: 37°C
  Growth strain: DH5alpha
  Copy number: Unknown
Gene/Insert
  Gene/Insert name: human Atg14
  Species: H. sapiens (human)
  Insert size (bp): 1479
  Entrez Gene: ATG14 (a.k.a. ATG14L, BARKOR, KIAA0831)
  Promoter: CMV
  Tag / fusion protein: myc (N terminal on insert)
  Cloning method: Unknown
  Sequencing primers: 5′ CMV-F
Terms and licenses: Academic/Nonprofit Terms; Industry Terms: Not Available to Industry
Depositor comments: IMAGE: 40034574
How to cite: myc-Atg14 was a gift from Do-Hyung Kim (Addgene plasmid # 86747 ; http://n2t.net/addgene:86747 ; RRID:Addgene_86747)
