[The description below was written by a language model from this plasmid's Addgene catalogue record and pLannotate feature annotations shown in this document.]
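Description:
myc-Atg14 is a mammalian expression plasmid built on the pRK5 backbone that drives production of human ATG14 (also called ATG14L or BARKOR) carrying an N-terminal myc epitope tag. The sequenced construct is about 6.2 kb. It is propagated in E. coli using a high-copy ColE1/pUC-type origin and is selected with ampicillin through the β-lactamase (AmpR) gene. An M13 phage origin is also annotated, which in principle allows single-stranded DNA production. Short fragments of bom, rop, lacZα and lacI, along with a lac promoter/operator region, appear to be backbone remnants rather than functional parts of the payload.

The expression cassette consists of the human cytomegalovirus immediate-early enhancer and promoter, followed by a fragment of CMV intron A and an SP6 phage promoter that could support in vitro transcription. Downstream lie the myc tag (annotated as a partial match) and the roughly 1.5 kb ATG14 coding sequence, terminated by an SV40 polyadenylation signal. A short fragment annotated as an immunoglobulin heavy-chain signal sequence sits upstream of the tag; the record does not indicate that it is functional. An SV40 enhancer/early promoter region follows the poly(A) signal, but no mammalian selection marker is annotated, so the plasmid is suited mainly to transient transfection.

ATG14 is a component of the autophagy initiation machinery. The associated publication concerns ULK1 complex binding and phosphorylation of ATG14 downstream of MTORC1 signalling. The myc tag allows detection and immunoprecipitation of the expressed protein, for example in interaction and phosphorylation studies.
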