Features (pLannotate 1.2.2; 21 found; start..end, strand, type, name):
     14..393     +  enhancer       CMV enhancer: human cytomegalovirus immediate early enhancer
    394..597     +  promoter       CMV promoter: human cytomegalovirus (CMV) immediate early promoter
    733..776     +  intron         CMV intron (fragment): modified intron A from human cytomegalovirus
    828..846     +  promoter       SP6 promoter: promoter for bacteriophage SP6 RNA polymerase
    850..887     +  CDS            IgH signal sequence (fragment): signal sequence from the mouse immunoglobulin heavy chain variable region
    972..991     +  CDS            Myc (fragment): Myc (human c-Myc proto-oncogene) epitope tag
   1026..2501    +  CDS            ATG14: BAKOR_HUMAN - Also known as ATG14L From Homo sapiens (Human).
   2551..2685    +  polyA_signal   SV40 poly(A) signal: SV40 polyadenylation signal
   2754..3111    +  promoter       SV40 promoter: SV40 enhancer and early promoter
   3130..3284    +  CDS            lacZα (fragment): LacZα fragment of β-galactosidase; lacZ fragment
   3290..3341    -  misc_feature   bom (fragment): basis of mobility region from pBR322
   3360..3740    +  rep_origin     M13 ori (sequence partly withheld): M13 bacteriophage origin of replication; arrow indicates direction of (+) strand synthesis
   3816..3865    -  misc_feature   bom (fragment): basis of mobility region from pBR322
   3967..4002    -  CDS            rop (fragment): Rop protein, which maintains plasmids at low copy number; rop
   4097..4201    +  promoter       AmpR promoter: bla
   4202..5062    +  CDS            AmpR: β-lactamase; bla; confers resistance to ampicillin, carbenicillin, and related antibiotics
   5233..5821    +  rep_origin     ori: high-copy-number ColE1/pMB1/pBR322/pUC origin of replication
   6004..6096    +  CDS            lacI (fragment): lac repressor; lacI; The lac repressor binds to the lac operator to inhibit transcription in E. coli. This inhibition can be relieved by adding lactose or isopropyl-β-D-thiogalactopyranoside (IPTG).
   6109..6130    +  protein_bind   CAP binding site: CAP binding activates transcription in the presence of cAMP. E. coli catabolite activator protein
   6145..6175    +  promoter       lac promoter: promoter for the E. coli lac operon
   6183..6199    +  protein_bind   lac operator: The lac repressor binds to the lac operator to inhibit transcription in E. coli. This inhibition can be relieved by adding lactose or isopropyl-β-D-thiogalactopyranoside (IPTG). lac repressor encoded by lacI
>Addgene plasmid #86747 | myc-Atg14 | addgene full sequence | sequence record 170516 | Addgene NGS Result
TTCGAGCTCGCCCGACATTGATTATTGACTAGTTATTAATAGTAATCAATTACGGGGTCATTAGTTCATA
GCCCATATATGGAGTTCCGCGTTACATAACTTACGGTAAATGGCCCGCCTGGCTGACCGCCCAACGACCC
CCGCCCATTGACGTCAATAATGACGTATGTTCCCATAGTAACGCCAATAGGGACTTTCCATTGACGTCAA
TGGGTGGAGTATTTACGGTAAACTGCCCACTTGGCAGTACATCAAGTGTATCATATGCCAAGTACGCCCC
CTATTGACGTCAATGACGGTAAATGGCCCGCCTGGCATTATGCCCAGTACATGACCTTATGGGACTTTCC
TACTTGGCAGTACATCTACGTATTAGTCATCGCTATTACCATGGTGATGCGGTTTTGGCAGTACATCAAT
GGGCGTGGATAGCGGTTTGACTCACGGGGATTTCCAAGTCTCCACCCCATTGACGTCAATGGGAGTTTGT
TTTGGCACCAAAATCAACGGGACTTTCCAAAATGTCGTAACAACTCCGCCCCATTGACGCAAATGGGCGG
TAGGCGTGTACGGTGGGAGGTCTATATAAGCAGAGCTCGTTTAGTGAACCGTCAGATCGCCTGGAGACGC
CATCCACGCTGTTTTGACCTCCATAGAAGACACCGGGACCGATCCAGCCTCCGCGGCCGGGAACGGTGCA
TTGGAACGCGGATTCCCCGTGCCAAGAGTGACGTAAGTACCGCCTATAGAGTCTATAGGCCCACCCCCTT
GGCTTCGTTAGAACGCGGCTACAATTAATACATAACCTTATGTATCATACACATACGATTTAGGTGACAC
TATAGAATAACATCCACTTTGCCTTTCTCTCCACAGGTGTCCACTCCCAGGTCCAACTGCACCTCGGTTC
TATCGATTGAATTCCCGAACCGACAGTCGGTCTCTTCACCAAGGCCATTCGCGCCACCATGGAGCAAAAG
CTCATTTCTGAGGAAGATCTCAATGGTGGTGGTGGTGGGTCGACCATGGCGTCTCCCAGTGGGAAGGGAG
CCCGGGCGCTGGAGGCTCCTGGCTGCGGGCCCCGGCCGCTCGCCCGGGACCTGGTGGACTCCGTGGACGA
TGCGGAGGGGCTGTACGTGGCTGTGGAGCGCTGCCCGCTGTGCAACACTACCCGCCGGCGGCTGACCTGC
GCCAAATGCGTTCAGAGCGGCGATTTCGTCTACTTCGACGGCCGCGACCGGGAGAGGTTTATCGACAAGA
AGGAAAGGTTAAGCCGACTTAAGAGCAAGCAAGAAGAATTTCAGAAAGAAGTGTTAAAAGCTATGGAAGG
AAAATGGATAACAGATCAGTTGAGATGGAAAATAATGTCCTGCAAGATGAGGATTGAACAGTTAAAACAA
ACAATATGTAAAGGAAATGAAGAAATGGAGAAAAATTCTGAAGGCCTTCTCAAAACCAAGGAAAAGAATC
AGAAGCTTTACAGTCGAGCACAACGGCACCAAGAGAAAAAGGAGAAGATTCAGAGGCATAATCGCAAACT
TGGTGACCTGGTAGAAAAAAAGACCATTGACTTAAGAAGTCATTATGAGCGTCTGGCAAATCTTCGACGA
TCCCATATATTAGAGCTCACCTCTGTCATTTTTCCAATCGAGGAAGTAAAGACGGGTGTGAGAGACCCCG
CAGATGTGTCTTCAGAGAGTGACAGTGCCATGACCTCCAGCACTGTGAGCAAGCTTGCTGAAGCCCGGAG
GACAACTTACCTCTCAGGACGATGGGTCTGTGACGATCACAACGGAGACACCAGCATTAGCATTACAGGG
CCTTGGATTAGCCTCCCTAACAATGGGGACTACTCTGCCTACTACAGCTGGGTGGAGGAGAAGAAAACAA
CCCAGGGGCCTGACATGGAGCAGAGTAACCCTGCCTACACCATCAGTGCTGCGCTGTGCTATGCAACTCA
GCTGGTCAACATTCTGTCTCATATACTTGATGTAAATCTTCCCAAAAAGCTCTGCAACAGTGAATTTTGT
GGCGAAAATCTAAGCAAGCAGAAATTTACTCGAGCAGTGAAGAAACTGAATGCAAATATTCTTTACCTTT
GTTTTTCTCAGCATGTAAATTTAGATCAATTACAACCACTGCATACCCTCAGGAATCTAATGTACCTGGT
CAGTCCAAGCTCTGAACACCTAGGCAGGTCAGGGCCCTTTGAAGTACGAGCAGACCTTGAGGAGTCCATG
GAATTTGTGGATCCCGGAGTTGCTGGAGAATCAGATGAGAGCGGAGATGAGCGCGTCAGCGATGAAGAAA
CCGACCTGGGCACAGACTGGGAGAACTTGCCTAGTCCCCGGTTTTGTGATATCCCTTCCCAGTCTGTGGA
AGTCTCCCAGAGTCAGAGCACCCAGGCGTCCCCACCCATCGCGAGCAGCAGTGCAGGTGGGATGATCTCC
TCTGCAGCAGCCTCGGTGACCTCCTGGTTTAAAGCTTACACTGGACACCGTTAAGCGGCCGCTAAGTAAG
TAAGGATCCCCAGCTTGGCCGCCATGGCCCAACTTGTTTATTGCAGCTTATAATGGTTACAAATAAAGCA
ATAGCATCACAAATTTCACAAATAAAGCATTTTTTTCACTGCATTCTAGTTGTGGTTTGTCCAAACTCAT
CAATGTATCTTATCATGTCTGGATCGGGAATTAATTCGGCGCAGCACCATGGCCTGAAATAACCTCTGAA
AGAGGAACTTGGTTAGGTACCTTCTGAGGCGGAAAGAACCAGCTGTGGAATGTGTGTCAGTTAGGGTGTG
GAAAGTCCCCAGGCTCCCCAGCAGGCAGAAGTATGCAAAGCATGCATCTCAATTAGTCAGCAACCAGGTG
TGGAAAGTCCCCAGGCTCCCCAGCAGGCAGAAGTATGCAAAGCATGCATCTCAATTAGTCAGCAACCATA
GTCCCGCCCCTAACTCCGCCCATCCCGCCCCTAACTCCGCCCAGTTCCGCCCATTCTCCGCCCCATGGCT
GACTAATTTTTTTTATTTATGCAGAGGCCGAGGCCGCCTCGGCCTCTGAGCTATTCCAGAAGTAGTGAGG
AGGCTTTTTTGGAGGCCTAGGCTTTTGCAAAAAGCTGTTAACAGCTTGGCACTGGCCGTCGTTTTACAAC
GTCGTGACTGGGAAAACCCTGGCGTTACCCAACTTAATCGCCTTGCAGCACATCCCCCTTTCGCCAGCTG
GCGTAATAGCGAAGAGGCCCGCACCGATCGCCCTTCCCAACAGTTGCGCAGCCTGAATGGCGAATGGCGC
CTGATGCGGTATTTTCTCCTTACGCATCTGTGCGGTATTTCACACCGCATA
[142 nt withheld, positions 3342-3483]
C
[141 nt withheld, positions 3485-3625]
CCTTTGACGTTGGAGTCCACGTTCTTT
[37 nt withheld, positions 3653-3689]
ACCCTATCTCGGGCTATTCTTTTGATTTATAAGGGATTTTGCCGATTTCGGCCTATTGGTTAAAAAATGA
GCTGATTTAACAAAAATTTAACGCGAATTTTAACAAAATATTAACGTTTACAATTTTATGGTGCACTCTC
AGTACAATCTGCTCTGATGCCGCATAGTTAAGCCAGCCCCGACACCCGCCAACACCCGCTGACGCGCCCT
GACGGGCTTGTCTGCTCCCGGCATCCGCTTACAGACAAGCTGTGACCGTCTCCGGGAGCTGCATGTGTCA
GAGGTTTTCACCGTCATCACCGAAACGCGCGAGACGAAAGGGCCTCGTGATACGCCTATTTTTATAGGTT
AATGTCATGATAATAATGGTTTCTTAGACGTCAGGTGGCACTTTTCGGGGAAATGTGCGCGGAACCCCTA
TTTGTTTATTTTTCTAAATACATTCAAATATGTATCCGCTCATGAGACAATAACCCTGATAAATGCTTCA
ATAATATTGAAAAAGGAAGAGTATGAGTATTCAACATTTCCGTGTCGCCCTTATTCCCTTTTTTGCGGCA
TTTTGCCTTCCTGTTTTTGCTCACCCAGAAACGCTGGTGAAAGTAAAAGATGCTGAAGATCAGTTGGGTG
CACGAGTGGGTTACATCGAACTGGATCTCAACAGCGGTAAGATCCTTGAGAGTTTTCGCCCCGAAGAACG
TTTTCCAATGATGAGCACTTTTAAAGTTCTGCTATGTGGCGCGGTATTATCCCGTATTGACGCCGGGCAA
GAGCAACTCGGTCGCCGCATACACTATTCTCAGAATGACTTGGTTGAGTACTCACCAGTCACAGAAAAGC
ATCTTACGGATGGCATGACAGTAAGAGAATTATGCAGTGCTGCCATAACCATGAGTGATAACACTGCGGC
CAACTTACTTCTGACAACGATCGGAGGACCGAAGGAGCTAACCGCTTTTTTGCACAACATGGGGGATCAT
GTAACTCGCCTTGATCGTTGGGAACCGGAGCTGAATGAAGCCATACCAAACGACGAGCGTGACACCACGA
TGCCTGTAGCAATGGCAACAACGTTGCGCAAACTATTAACTGGCGAACTACTTACTCTAGCTTCCCGGCA
ACAATTAATAGACTGGATGGAGGCGGATAAAGTTGCAGGACCACTTCTGCGCTCGGCCCTTCCGGCTGGC
TGGTTTATTGCTGATAAATCTGGAGCCGGTGAGCGTGGGTCTCGCGGTATCATTGCAGCACTGGGGCCAG
ATGGTAAGCCCTCCCGTATCGTAGTTATCTACACGACGGGGAGTCAGGCAACTATGGATGAACGAAATAG
ACAGATCGCTGAGATAGGTGCCTCACTGATTAAGCATTGGTAACTGTCAGACCAAGTTTACTCATATATA
CTTTAGATTGATTTAAAACTTCATTTTTAATTTAAAAGGATCTAGGTGAAGATCCTTTTTGATAATCTCA
TGACCAAAATCCCTTAACGTGAGTTTTCGTTCCACTGAGCGTCAGACCCCGTAGAAAAGATCAAAGGATC
TTCTTGAGATCCTTTTTTTCTGCGCGTAATCTGCTGCTTGCAAACAAAAAAACCACCGCTACCAGCGGTG
GTTTGTTTGCCGGATCAAGAGCTACCAACTCTTTTTCCGAAGGTAACTGGCTTCAGCAGAGCGCAGATAC
CAAATACTGTTCTTCTAGTGTAGCCGTAGTTAGGCCACCACTTCAAGAACTCTGTAGCACCGCCTACATA
CCTCGCTCTGCTAATCCTGTTACCAGTGGCTGCTGCCAGTGGCGATAAGTCGTGTCTTACCGGGTTGGAC
TCAAGACGATAGTTACCGGATAAGGCGCAGCGGTCGGGCTGAACGGGGGGTTCGTGCACACAGCCCAGCT
TGGAGCGAACGACCTACACCGAACTGAGATACCTACAGCGTGAGCTATGAGAAAGCGCCACGCTTCCCGA
AGGGAGAAAGGCGGACAGGTATCCGGTAAGCGGCAGGGTCGGAACAGGAGAGCGCACGAGGGAGCTTCCA
GGGGGAAACGCCTGGTATCTTTATAGTCCTGTCGGGTTTCGCCACCTCTGACTTGAGCGTCGATTTTTGT
GATGCTCGTCAGGGGGGCGGAGCCTATGGAAAAACGCCAGCAACGCGGCCTTTTTACGGTTCCTGGCCTT
TTGCTGGCCTTTTGCTCACATGTTCTTTCCTGCGTTATCCCCTGATTCTGTGGATAACCGTATTACCGCC
TTTGAGTGAGCTGATACCGCTCGCCGCAGCCGAACGACCGAGCGCAGCGAGTCAGTGAGCGAGGAAGCGG
AAGAGCGCCCAATACGCAAACCGCCTCTCCCCGCGCGTTGGCCGATTCATTAATGCAGCTGGCACGACAG
GTTTCCCGACTGGAAAGCGGGCAGTGAGCGCAACGCAATTAATGTGAGTTAGCTCACTCATTAGGCACCC
CAGGCTTTACACTTTATGCTTCCGGCTCGTATGTTGTGTGGAATTGTGAGCGGATAACAATTTCACACAG
GAAACAGCTATGACATGATTACGAATTAA
