>Addgene plasmid #86747 | myc-Atg14 | depositor partial sequence | sequence record 169103 | insert
ATGGCGTCTCCCAGTGGGAAGGGAGCCCGGGCGCTGGAGGCTCCTGGCTGCGGGCCCCGGCCGCTCGCCC
GGGACCTGGTGGACTCCGTGGACGATGCGGAGGGGCTGTACGTGGCTGTGGAGCGCTGCCCGCTGTGCAA
CACTACCCGCCGGCGGCTGACCTGCGCCAAATGCGTTCAGAGCGGCGATTTCGTCTACTTCGACGGCCGC
GACCGGGAGAGGTTTATCGACAAGAAGGAAAGGTTAAGCCGACTTAAGAGCAAGCAAGAAGAATTTCAGA
AAGAAGTGTTAAAAGCTATGGAAGGAAAATGGATAACAGATCAGTTGAGATGGAAAATAATGTCCTGCAA
GATGAGGATTGAACAGTTAAAACAAACAATATGTAAAGGAAATGAAGAAATGGAGAAAAATTCTGAAGGC
CTTCTCAAAACCAAGGAAAAGAATCAGAAGCTTTACAGTCGAGCACAACGGCACCAAGAGAAAAAGGAGA
AGATTCAGAGGCATAATCGCAAACTTGGTGACCTGGTAGAAAAAAAGACCATTGACTTAAGAAGTCATTA
TGAGCGTCTGGCAAATCTTCGACGATCCCATATATTAGAGCTCACCTCTGTCATTTTTCCAATCGAGGAA
GTAAAGACGGGTGTGAGAGACCCCGCAGATGTGTCTTCAGAGAGTGACAGTGCCATGACCTCCAGCACTG
TGAGCAAGCTTGCTGAAGCCCGGAGGACAACTTACCTCTCAGGACGATGGGTCTGTGACGATCACAACGG
AGACACCAGCATTAGCATTACAGGGCCTTGGATTAGCCTCCCTAACAATGGGGACTACTCTGCCTACTAC
AGCTGGGTGGAGGAGAAGAAAACAACCCAGGGGCCTGACATGGAGCAGAGTAACCCTGCCTACACCATCA
GTGCTGCGCTGTGCTATGCAACTCAGCTGGTCAACATTCTGTCTCATATACTTGATGTAAATCTTCCCAA
AAAGCTCTGCAACAGTGAATTTTGTGGCGAAAATCTAAGCAAGCAGAAATTTACTCGAGCAGTGAAGAAA
CTGAATGCAAATATTCTTTACCTTTGTTTTTCTCAGCATGTAAATTTAGATCAATTACAACCACTGCATA
CCCTCAGGAATCTAATGTACCTGGTCAGTCCAAGCTCTGAACACCTAGGCAGGTCAGGGCCCTTTGAAGT
ACGAGCAGACCTTGAGGAGTCCATGGAATTTGTGGATCCCGGAGTTGCTGGAGAATCAGATGAGAGCGGA
GATGAGCGCGTCAGCGATGAAGAAACCGACCTGGGCACAGACTGGGAGAACTTGCCTAGTCCCCGGTTTT
GTGATATCCCTTCCCAGTCTGTGGAAGTCTCCCAGAGTCAGAGCACCCAGGCGTCCCCACCCATCGCGAG
CAGCAGTGCAGGTGGGATGATCTCCTCTGCAGCAGCCTCGGTGACCTCCTGGTTTAAAGCTTACACTGGA
CACCGTTAA
